Addgene plasmid #77637: KALRN gRNA (BRDN0001146234)
Purpose: 3rd generation lentiviral gRNA plasmid targeting human KALRN
Depositing lab: John Doench & David Root. Depositing organization: Broad Institute. Publication: Optimized sgRNA design to maximize activity and minimize off-target effects of CRISPR-Cas9. Doench JG, Fusi N, Sullender M, Hegde M, Vaimberg EW, Donovan KF, Smith I, Tothova Z, Wilen C, Orchard R, Virgin HW, Listgarten J, Root DE. Nat Biotechnol. 2016 Jan 18. doi: 10.1038/nbt.3437. PubMed 26780180.
Backbone
  Vector backbone: lentiGuide-Puro
  Backbone manufacturer: Zhang Lab (Addgene plasmid # 52963)
  Vector type: Mammalian Expression, Lentiviral, CRISPR
  Selectable markers: Puromycin
Growth in bacteria
  Bacterial resistance: Ampicillin, 100 μg/mL
  Growth temperature: 37°C
  Growth strain: DH5alpha
  Copy number: High Copy
Gene/Insert
  Gene/Insert name: KALRN (alt names: KALRN; NM_001024660.3)
  gRNA/shRNA sequence: AAGCAGAAGAAAGTTCGCGA
  Species: H. sapiens (human)
  Entrez Gene: KALRN (a.k.a. ARHGEF24, CHD5, CHDS5, DUET, DUO, HAPIP, KALNC2, TRAD)
  Promoter: hU6
  Cloning method: Unknown
  Sequencing primers: 5′ U6-F; 3′ pS2-R
Terms and licenses: Academic/Nonprofit Terms; Industry Terms: Not Available to Industry
Depositor comments: The gRNA was designed to target the following Genbank reference sequence(s): NM_001024660.3,NM_007064.3. Note that this plasmid does NOT contain Cas9. It should be used in conjunction with lentiCas9-Blast (Addgene #52962) or otherwise with cell lines already expressing Cas9. Browse the full kinome gRNA library at http://www.addgene.org/pooled-library/broadgpp-human-kinome/ or visit http://www.broadinstitute.org/rnai/public/ for detailed protocols and information.
How to cite: KALRN gRNA (BRDN0001146234) was a gift from John Doench & David Root (Addgene plasmid # 77637 ; http://n2t.net/addgene:77637 ; RRID:Addgene_77637)
