[The description below was written by a language model from this plasmid's Addgene catalogue record and pLannotate feature annotations shown in this document.]
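Description:
KALRN gRNA (BRDN0001146234) is a third-generation lentiviral guide RNA plasmid built on the lentiGuide-Puro backbone. It delivers a single Streptococcus pyogenes Cas9 guide directed against human KALRN, designed against two KALRN reference transcripts. In bacteria it is maintained through a high-copy ColE1/pUC-type origin and selected with ampicillin via β-lactamase. An f1 origin, an SV40 origin and remnants of lac cloning-vector sequence are also annotated in the 8.3 kb assembled sequence.

The viral transfer cassette begins with an RSV promoter fused to a truncated HIV-1 5' LTR, which makes genomic RNA production Tat-independent. This is followed by the Ψ packaging signal with a partial gag region, the Rev response element for Rev-dependent nuclear export, and a cPPT/CTS element. It ends in a self-inactivating ΔU3 3' LTR followed by an SV40 polyadenylation signal. Between the LTRs, a human U6 RNA polymerase III promoter drives the KALRN-targeting spacer joined to the Cas9 gRNA scaffold. A separate EF-1α core promoter with its intron A drives puromycin N-acetyltransferase, so transduced mammalian cells can be selected with puromycin. A WPRE downstream of this marker enhances transcript expression.

The plasmid does not encode Cas9, so it must be used with a separate Cas9 vector or in cells that already express the nuclease. It is an individual clone from a human kinome gRNA collection whose guides were designed with rules optimized for high on-target activity and low off-target effects. It is suited to gene disruption studies of KALRN.
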