Features (pLannotate 1.2.2; 29 found; start..end, strand, type, name):
     14..80      +  CDS            small t antigen (fragment): SV40 (simian virus 40) small t antigen
    106..317     +  promoter       EF-1α core promoter: core promoter for human elongation factor EF-1α
    318..1256    +  intron         EF-1α intron A: intron upstream of the start codon of human EF-1α
   1278..1877    +  CDS            PuroR (fragment): puromycin N-acetyltransferase; pac from Streptomyces; confers resistance to puromycin
   1893..2481    +  misc_feature   WPRE: woodchuck hepatitis virus posttranscriptional regulatory element
   2532..2551    +  misc_feature   cPPT/CTS (fragment): central polypurine tract and central termination sequence of HIV-1
   2553..2786    +  LTR            3' LTR (ΔU3): self-inactivating 3' long terminal repeat (LTR) from HIV-1
   2864..2985    +  polyA_signal   SV40 poly(A) signal: SV40 polyadenylation signal
   3025..3160    +  rep_origin     SV40 ori: SV40 origin of replication
   3181..3199    -  promoter       T7 promoter: promoter for bacteriophage T7 RNA polymerase
   3207..3362    +  CDS            lacZα (fragment): LacZα fragment of β-galactosidase; lacZ fragment
   3367..3795    +  rep_origin     f1 ori (sequence partly withheld): f1 bacteriophage origin of replication; arrow indicates direction of (+) strand synthesis
   3848..3952    +  promoter       AmpR promoter: bla
   3953..4813    +  CDS            AmpR: β-lactamase; bla; confers resistance to ampicillin, carbenicillin, and related antibiotics
   4984..5572    +  rep_origin     ori: high-copy-number ColE1/pMB1/pBR322/pUC origin of replication
   5755..5847    +  CDS            lacI (fragment): lac repressor; lacI; The lac repressor binds to the lac operator to inhibit transcription in E. coli. This inhibition can be relieved by adding lactose or isopropyl-β-D-thiogalactopyranoside (IPTG).
   5860..5881    +  protein_bind   CAP binding site: CAP binding activates transcription in the presence of cAMP. E. coli catabolite activator protein
   5896..5926    +  promoter       lac promoter: promoter for the E. coli lac operon
   5934..5950    +  protein_bind   lac operator: The lac repressor binds to the lac operator to inhibit transcription in E. coli. This inhibition can be relieved by adding lactose or isopropyl-β-D-thiogalactopyranoside (IPTG). lac repressor encoded by lacI
   5995..6013    +  promoter       T3 promoter: promoter for bacteriophage T3 RNA polymerase
   6041..6267    +  promoter       RSV promoter: Rous sarcoma virus enhancer/promoter
   6268..6448    +  LTR            5' LTR (truncated): truncated 5' long terminal repeat (LTR) from HIV-1
   6495..6620    +  misc_feature   HIV-1 Ψ: packaging signal of human immunodeficiency virus type 1
   6604..6967    +  CDS            HIV-1 gag (fragment): gag protein from human immunodeficiency virus 1; gag
   7113..7346    +  misc_feature   RRE: The Rev response element (RRE) of HIV-1 allows for Rev-dependent mRNA export from the nucleus to the cytoplasm.
   7723..7749    +  CDS            Rev (fragment): human immunodeficiency virus 1 (HIV-1) Rev protein; rev; enhances nuclear export of unspliced and incompletely spliced viral mRNAs
   7753..7993    +  promoter       U6 promoter: RNA polymerase III promoter for human U6 snRNA
   8023..8098    +  misc_RNA       gRNA scaffold: guide RNA scaffold for the Streptococcus pyogenes CRISPR/Cas9 system
   8154..8271    +  misc_feature   cPPT/CTS: central polypurine tract and central termination sequence of HIV-1
>Addgene plasmid #77637 | KALRN gRNA (BRDN0001146234) | addgene full sequence | sequence record 188150 | Addgene Assembled Sequence
CCCGGGTGCAAAGATGGATAAAGTTTTAAACAGAGAGGAATCTTTGCAGCTAATGGACCTTCTAGGTCTT
GAAAGGAGTGGGAATTGGCTCCGGTGCCCGTCAGTGGGCAGAGCGCACATCGCCCACAGTCCCCGAGAAG
TTGGGGGGAGGGGTCGGCAATTGATCCGGTGCCTAGAGAAGGTGGCGCGGGGTAAACTGGGAAAGTGATG
TCGTGTACTGGCTCCGCCTTTTTCCCGAGGGTGGGGGAGAACCGTATATAAGTGCAGTAGTCGCCGTGAA
CGTTCTTTTTCGCAACGGGTTTGCCGCCAGAACACAGGTAAGTGCCGTGTGTGGTTCCCGCGGGCCTGGC
CTCTTTACGGGTTATGGCCCTTGCGTGCCTTGAATTACTTCCACCTGGCTGCAGTACGTGATTCTTGATC
CCGAGCTTCGGGTTGGAAGTGGGTGGGAGAGTTCGAGGCCTTGCGCTTAAGGAGCCCCTTCGCCTCGTGC
TTGAGTTGAGGCCTGGCCTGGGCGCTGGGGCCGCCGCGTGCGAATCTGGTGGCACCTTCGCGCCTGTCTC
GCTGCTTTCGATAAGTCTCTAGCCATTTAAAATTTTTGATGACCTGCTGCGACGCTTTTTTTCTGGCAAG
ATAGTCTTGTAAATGCGGGCCAAGATCTGCACACTGGTATTTCGGTTTTTGGGGCCGCGGGCGGCGACGG
GGCCCGTGCGTCCCAGCGCACATGTTCGGCGAGGCGGGGCCTGCGAGCGCGGCCACCGAGAATCGGACGG
GGGTAGTCTCAAGCTGGCCGGCCTGCTCTGGTGCCTGGCCTCGCGCCGCCGTGTATCGCCCCGCCCTGGG
CGGCAAGGCTGGCCCGGTCGGCACCAGTTGCGTGAGCGGAAAGATGGCCGCTTCCCGGCCCTGCTGCAGG
GAGCTCAAAATGGAGGACGCGGCGCTCGGGAGAGCGGGCGGGTGAGTCACCCACACAAAGGAAAAGGGCC
TTTCCGTCCTCAGCCGTCGCTTCATGTGACTCCACGGAGTACCGGGCGCCGTCCAGGCACCTCGATTAGT
TCTCGAGCTTTTGGAGTACGTCGTCTTTAGGTTGGGGGGAGGGGTTTTATGCGATGGAGTTTCCCCACAC
TGAGTGGGTGGAGACTGAAGTTAGGCCAGCTTGGCACTTGATGTAATTCTCCTTGGAATTTGCCCTTTTT
GAGTTTGGATCTTGGTTCATTCTCAAGCCTCAGACAGTGGTTCAAAGTTTTTTTCTTCCATTTCAGGTGT
CGTGACGTACGGCCACCATGACCGAGTACAAGCCCACGGTGCGCCTCGCCACCCGCGACGACGTCCCCAG
GGCCGTACGCACCCTCGCCGCCGCGTTCGCCGACTACCCCGCCACGCGCCACACCGTCGATCCGGACCGC
CACATCGAGCGGGTCACCGAGCTGCAAGAACTCTTCCTCACGCGCGTCGGGCTCGACATCGGCAAGGTGT
GGGTCGCGGACGACGGCGCCGCCGTGGCGGTCTGGACCACGCCGGAGAGCGTCGAAGCGGGGGCGGTGTT
CGCCGAGATCGGCCCGCGCATGGCCGAGTTGAGCGGTTCCCGGCTGGCCGCGCAGCAACAGATGGAAGGC
CTCCTGGCGCCGCACCGGCCCAAGGAGCCCGCGTGGTTCCTGGCCACCGTCGGAGTCTCGCCCGACCACC
AGGGCAAGGGTCTGGGCAGCGCCGTCGTGCTCCCCGGAGTGGAGGCGGCCGAGCGCGCCGGGGTGCCCGC
CTTCCTGGAGACCTCCGCGCCCCGCAACCTCCCCTTCTACGAGCGGCTCGGCTTCACCGTCACCGCCGAC
GTCGAGGTGCCCGAAGGACCGCGCACCTGGTGCATGACCCGCAAGCCCGGTGCCTGAACGCGTTAAGTCG
ACAATCAACCTCTGGATTACAAAATTTGTGAAAGATTGACTGGTATTCTTAACTATGTTGCTCCTTTTAC
GCTATGTGGATACGCTGCTTTAATGCCTTTGTATCATGCTATTGCTTCCCGTATGGCTTTCATTTTCTCC
TCCTTGTATAAATCCTGGTTGCTGTCTCTTTATGAGGAGTTGTGGCCCGTTGTCAGGCAACGTGGCGTGG
TGTGCACTGTGTTTGCTGACGCAACCCCCACTGGTTGGGGCATTGCCACCACCTGTCAGCTCCTTTCCGG
GACTTTCGCTTTCCCCCTCCCTATTGCCACGGCGGAACTCATCGCCGCCTGCCTTGCCCGCTGCTGGACA
GGGGCTCGGCTGTTGGGCACTGACAATTCCGTGGTGTTGTCGGGGAAATCATCGTCCTTTCCTTGGCTGC
TCGCCTGTGTTGCCACCTGGATTCTGCGCGGGACGTCCTTCTGCTACGTCCCTTCGGCCCTCAATCCAGC
GGACCTTCCTTCCCGCGGCCTGCTGCCGGCTCTGCGGCCTCTTCCGCGTCTTCGCCTTCGCCCTCAGACG
AGTCGGATCTCCCTTTGGGCCGCCTCCCCGCGTCGACTTTAAGACCAATGACTTACAAGGCAGCTGTAGA
TCTTAGCCACTTTTTAAAAGAAAAGGGGGGACTGGAAGGGCTAATTCACTCCCAACGAAGACAAGATCTG
CTTTTTGCTTGTACTGGGTCTCTCTGGTTAGACCAGATCTGAGCCTGGGAGCTCTCTGGCTAACTAGGGA
ACCCACTGCTTAAGCCTCAATAAAGCTTGCCTTGAGTGCTTCAAGTAGTGTGTGCCCGTCTGTTGTGTGA
CTCTGGTAACTAGAGATCCCTCAGACCCTTTTAGTCAGTGTGGAAAATCTCTAGCAGTACGTATAGTAGT
TCATGTCATCTTATTATTCAGTATTTATAACTTGCAAAGAAATGAATATCAGAGAGTGAGAGGAACTTGT
TTATTGCAGCTTATAATGGTTACAAATAAAGCAATAGCATCACAAATTTCACAAATAAAGCATTTTTTTC
ACTGCATTCTAGTTGTGGTTTGTCCAAACTCATCAATGTATCTTATCATGTCTGGCTCTAGCTATCCCGC
CCCTAACTCCGCCCATCCCGCCCCTAACTCCGCCCAGTTCCGCCCATTCTCCGCCCCATGGCTGACTAAT
TTTTTTTATTTATGCAGAGGCCGAGGCCGCCTCGGCCTCTGAGCTATTCCAGAAGTAGTGAGGAGGCTTT
TTTGGAGGCCTAGGGACGTACCCAATTCGCCCTATAGTGAGTCGTATTACGCGCGCTCACTGGCCGTCGT
TTTACAACGTCGTGACTGGGAAAACCCTGGCGTTACCCAACTTAATCGCCTTGCAGCACATCCCCCTTTC
GCCAGCTGGCGTAATAGCGAAGAGGCCCGCACCGATCGCCCTTCCCAACAGTTGCGCAGCCTGAATGGCG
AATGGG
[124 nt withheld, positions 3367-3490]
C
[91 nt withheld, positions 3492-3582]
A
[49 nt withheld, positions 3584-3632]
CCTTTGACGTTGGAGTCCACGTTCTTT
[37 nt withheld, positions 3660-3696]
ACCCTATCTCGGTCTATTCTTTTGATTTATAAGGGATTTTGCCGATTTCGGCCTATTGGTTAAAAAATGA
GCTGATTTAACAAAAATTTAACGCGAATTTTAACAAAATATTAACGCTTACAATTTAGGTGGCACTTTTC
GGGGAAATGTGCGCGGAACCCCTATTTGTTTATTTTTCTAAATACATTCAAATATGTATCCGCTCATGAG
ACAATAACCCTGATAAATGCTTCAATAATATTGAAAAAGGAAGAGTATGAGTATTCAACATTTCCGTGTC
GCCCTTATTCCCTTTTTTGCGGCATTTTGCCTTCCTGTTTTTGCTCACCCAGAAACGCTGGTGAAAGTAA
AAGATGCTGAAGATCAGTTGGGTGCACGAGTGGGTTACATCGAACTGGATCTCAACAGCGGTAAGATCCT
TGAGAGTTTTCGCCCCGAAGAACGTTTTCCAATGATGAGCACTTTTAAAGTTCTGCTATGTGGCGCGGTA
TTATCCCGTATTGACGCCGGGCAAGAGCAACTCGGTCGCCGCATACACTATTCTCAGAATGACTTGGTTG
AGTACTCACCAGTCACAGAAAAGCATCTTACGGATGGCATGACAGTAAGAGAATTATGCAGTGCTGCCAT
AACCATGAGTGATAACACTGCGGCCAACTTACTTCTGACAACGATCGGAGGACCGAAGGAGCTAACCGCT
TTTTTGCACAACATGGGGGATCATGTAACTCGCCTTGATCGTTGGGAACCGGAGCTGAATGAAGCCATAC
CAAACGACGAGCGTGACACCACGATGCCTGTAGCAATGGCAACAACGTTGCGCAAACTATTAACTGGCGA
ACTACTTACTCTAGCTTCCCGGCAACAATTAATAGACTGGATGGAGGCGGATAAAGTTGCAGGACCACTT
CTGCGCTCGGCCCTTCCGGCTGGCTGGTTTATTGCTGATAAATCTGGAGCCGGTGAGCGTGGGTCTCGCG
GTATCATTGCAGCACTGGGGCCAGATGGTAAGCCCTCCCGTATCGTAGTTATCTACACGACGGGGAGTCA
GGCAACTATGGATGAACGAAATAGACAGATCGCTGAGATAGGTGCCTCACTGATTAAGCATTGGTAACTG
TCAGACCAAGTTTACTCATATATACTTTAGATTGATTTAAAACTTCATTTTTAATTTAAAAGGATCTAGG
TGAAGATCCTTTTTGATAATCTCATGACCAAAATCCCTTAACGTGAGTTTTCGTTCCACTGAGCGTCAGA
CCCCGTAGAAAAGATCAAAGGATCTTCTTGAGATCCTTTTTTTCTGCGCGTAATCTGCTGCTTGCAAACA
AAAAAACCACCGCTACCAGCGGTGGTTTGTTTGCCGGATCAAGAGCTACCAACTCTTTTTCCGAAGGTAA
CTGGCTTCAGCAGAGCGCAGATACCAAATACTGTTCTTCTAGTGTAGCCGTAGTTAGGCCACCACTTCAA
GAACTCTGTAGCACCGCCTACATACCTCGCTCTGCTAATCCTGTTACCAGTGGCTGCTGCCAGTGGCGAT
AAGTCGTGTCTTACCGGGTTGGACTCAAGACGATAGTTACCGGATAAGGCGCAGCGGTCGGGCTGAACGG
GGGGTTCGTGCACACAGCCCAGCTTGGAGCGAACGACCTACACCGAACTGAGATACCTACAGCGTGAGCT
ATGAGAAAGCGCCACGCTTCCCGAAGGGAGAAAGGCGGACAGGTATCCGGTAAGCGGCAGGGTCGGAACA
GGAGAGCGCACGAGGGAGCTTCCAGGGGGAAACGCCTGGTATCTTTATAGTCCTGTCGGGTTTCGCCACC
TCTGACTTGAGCGTCGATTTTTGTGATGCTCGTCAGGGGGGCGGAGCCTATGGAAAAACGCCAGCAACGC
GGCCTTTTTACGGTTCCTGGCCTTTTGCTGGCCTTTTGCTCACATGTTCTTTCCTGCGTTATCCCCTGAT
TCTGTGGATAACCGTATTACCGCCTTTGAGTGAGCTGATACCGCTCGCCGCAGCCGAACGACCGAGCGCA
GCGAGTCAGTGAGCGAGGAAGCGGAAGAGCGCCCAATACGCAAACCGCCTCTCCCCGCGCGTTGGCCGAT
TCATTAATGCAGCTGGCACGACAGGTTTCCCGACTGGAAAGCGGGCAGTGAGCGCAACGCAATTAATGTG
AGTTAGCTCACTCATTAGGCACCCCAGGCTTTACACTTTATGCTTCCGGCTCGTATGTTGTGTGGAATTG
TGAGCGGATAACAATTTCACACAGGAAACAGCTATGACCATGATTACGCCAAGCGCGCAATTAACCCTCA
CTAAAGGGAACAAAAGCTGGAGCTGCAAGCTTAATGTAGTCTTATGCAATACTCTTGTAGTCTTGCAACA
TGGTAACGATGAGTTAGCAACATGCCTTACAAGGAGAGAAAAAGCACCGTGCATGCCGATTGGTGGAAGT
AAGGTGGTACGATCGTGCCTTATTAGGAAGGCAACAGACGGGTCTGACATGGATTGGACGAACCACTGAA
TTGCCGCATTGCAGAGATATTGTATTTAAGTGCCTAGCTCGATACATAAACGGGTCTCTCTGGTTAGACC
AGATCTGAGCCTGGGAGCTCTCTGGCTAACTAGGGAACCCACTGCTTAAGCCTCAATAAAGCTTGCCTTG
AGTGCTTCAAGTAGTGTGTGCCCGTCTGTTGTGTGACTCTGGTAACTAGAGATCCCTCAGACCCTTTTAG
TCAGTGTGGAAAATCTCTAGCAGTGGCGCCCGAACAGGGACTTGAAAGCGAAAGGGAAACCAGAGGAGCT
CTCTCGACGCAGGACTCGGCTTGCTGAAGCGCGCACGGCAAGAGGCGAGGGGCGGCGACTGGTGAGTACG
CCAAAAATTTTGACTAGCGGAGGCTAGAAGGAGAGAGATGGGTGCGAGAGCGTCAGTATTAAGCGGGGGA
GAATTAGATCGCGATGGGAAAAAATTCGGTTAAGGCCAGGGGGAAAGAAAAAATATAAATTAAAACATAT
AGTATGGGCAAGCAGGGAGCTAGAACGATTCGCAGTTAATCCTGGCCTGTTAGAAACATCAGAAGGCTGT
AGACAAATACTGGGACAGCTACAACCATCCCTTCAGACAGGATCAGAAGAACTTAGATCATTATATAATA
CAGTAGCAACCCTCTATTGTGTGCATCAAAGGATAGAGATAAAAGACACCAAGGAAGCTTTAGACAAGAT
AGAGGAAGAGCAAAACAAAAGTAAGACCACCGCACAGCAAGCGGCCGCTGATCTTCAGACCTGGAGGAGG
AGATATGAGGGACAATTGGAGAAGTGAATTATATAAATATAAAGTAGTAAAAATTGAACCATTAGGAGTA
GCACCCACCAAGGCAAAGAGAAGAGTGGTGCAGAGAGAAAAAAGAGCAGTGGGAATAGGAGCTTTGTTCC
TTGGGTTCTTGGGAGCAGCAGGAAGCACTATGGGCGCAGCGTCAATGACGCTGACGGTACAGGCCAGACA
ATTATTGTCTGGTATAGTGCAGCAGCAGAACAATTTGCTGAGGGCTATTGAGGCGCAACAGCATCTGTTG
CAACTCACAGTCTGGGGCATCAAGCAGCTCCAGGCAAGAATCCTGGCTGTGGAAAGATACCTAAAGGATC
AACAGCTCCTGGGGATTTGGGGTTGCTCTGGAAAACTCATTTGCACCACTGCTGTGCCTTGGAATGCTAG
TTGGAGTAATAAATCTCTGGAACAGATTTGGAATCACACGACCTGGATGGAGTGGGACAGAGAAATTAAC
AATTACACAAGCTTAATACACTCCTTAATTGAAGAATCGCAAAACCAGCAAGAAAAGAATGAACAAGAAT
TATTGGAATTAGATAAATGGGCAAGTTTGTGGAATTGGTTTAACATAACAAATTGGCTGTGGTATATAAA
ATTATTCATAATGATAGTAGGAGGCTTGGTAGGTTTAAGAATAGTTTTTGCTGTACTTTCTATAGTGAAT
AGAGTTAGGCAGGGATATTCACCATTATCGTTTCAGACCCACCTCCCAACCCCGAGGGGACCCAGAGAGG
GCCTATTTCCCATGATTCCTTCATATTTGCATATACGATACAAGGCTGTTAGAGAGATAATTAGAATTAA
TTTGACTGTAAACACAAAGATATTAGTACAAAATACGTGACGTAGAAAGTAATAATTTCTTGGGTAGTTT
GCAGTTTTAAAATTATGTTTTAAAATGGACTATCATATGCTTACCGTAACTTGAAAGTATTTCGATTTCT
TGGCTTTATATATCTTGTGGAAAGGACGAAACACCGAAGCAGAAGAAAGTTCGCGAGTTTTAGAGCTAGA
AATAGCAAGTTAAAATAAGGCTAGTCCGTTATCAACTTGAAAAAGTGGCACCGAGTCGGTGCTTTTTTAA
GCTTGGCGTAACTAGATCTTGAGACAAATGGCAGTATTCATCCACAATTTTAAAAGAAAAGGGGGGATTG
GGGGGTACAGTGCAGGGGAAAGAATAGTAGACATAATAGCAACAGACATACAAACTAAAGAATTACAAAA
ACAAATTACAAAAATTCAAAATTTTCGGGTTTATTACAGGGACAGCAGAGATCCACTTTGGCGCCGGCTC
GAGGGGG
