>Addgene plasmid #77637 | KALRN gRNA (BRDN0001146234) | depositor partial sequence | sequence record 145097 | Target Sequence
AAGCAGAAGAAAGTTCGCGA
