>Addgene plasmid #77637 | KALRN gRNA (BRDN0001146234) | addgene partial sequence | sequence record 188149 | hU6-F
TAGAAAGTAATAATTTCTTGGGTAGTTTGCAGTTTTAAAATTATGTTTTAAAATGGACTATCATATGCTT
ACCGTAACTTGAAAGTATTTCGATTTCTTGGCTTTATATATCTTGTGGAAAGGACGAAACACCGAAGCAG
AAGAAAGTTCGCGAGTTTTAGAGCTAGAAATAGCAAGTTAAAATAAGGCTAGTCCGTTATCAACTTGAAA
AAGTGGCACCGAGTCGGTGCTTTTTTAAGCTTGGCGTAACTAGATCTTGAGACAAATGGCAGTATTCATC
CACAATTTTAAAAGAAAAGGGGGGATTGGGGGGTACAGTGCAGGGGAAAGAATAGTAGACATAATAGCAA
CAGACATACAAACTAAAGAATTACAAAAACAAATTACAAAAATTCAAAATTTTCGGGTTTATTACAGGGA
CAGCAGAGATCCACTTTGGCGCCGGCTCGAGGGGGCCCGGGTGCAAAGATGGATAAAGTTTTAAACAGAG
AGGAATCTTTGCAGCTAATGGACCTTCTAGGTCTTGAAAGGAGTGGGAATTGGCTCCGGTGCCCGTCAGT
GGGCAGAGCG
